Addgene plasmid #207498: pIG-835_NY-ESO-1_TCR_FAS/MyD88
Purpose: This plasmid can be used to generate HDR templates for non-viral knockin into the TRAC locus of human T cells.
Depositing lab: Alexander Marson. Depositing organization: J. David Gladstone Institutes. Publication: Modular pooled discovery of synthetic knockin sequences to program durable cell therapies. Blaeschke F, Chen YY, Apathy R, Daniel B, Chen AY, Chen PA, Sandor K, Zhang W, Li Z, Mowery CT, Yamamoto TN, Nyberg WA, To A, Yu R, Bueno R, Kim MC, Schmidt R, Goodman DB, Feuchtinger T, Eyquem J, Jimmie Ye C, Carnevale J, Satpathy AT, Shifrut E, Roth TL, Marson A. Cell. 2023 Sep 14;186(19):4216-4234.e33. doi: 10.1016/j.cell.2023.08.013. PubMed 37714135.
Backbone
  Vector backbone: PUC19
  Vector type: CRISPR
Growth in bacteria
  Bacterial resistance: Ampicillin, 100 μg/mL
  Growth temperature: 37°C
  Growth strain: NEB Stable
  Copy number: High Copy
Gene/Insert
  Gene/Insert name: FAS/MyD88, NY-ESO-1_TCR
  Species: H. sapiens (human)
  Entrez Gene: FAS (a.k.a. ALPS1A, APO-1, APT1, CD95, FAS1, FASTM, TNFRSF6)
  Cloning method: Gibson Cloning
Resource information
  A portion of this plasmid was derived from a plasmid made by: NY-ESO-1 TCR sequence was provided by Antoni Ribas.
Terms and licenses: Academic/Nonprofit Terms; Industry Terms: Not Available to Industry
Depositor comments: Please visit https://doi.org/10.1101/2022.07.27.501186 for bioRxiv preprint.
How to cite: pIG-835_NY-ESO-1_TCR_FAS/MyD88 was a gift from Alexander Marson (Addgene plasmid # 207498 ; http://n2t.net/addgene:207498 ; RRID:Addgene_207498)
