[The description below was written by a language model from this plasmid's Addgene catalogue record and pLannotate feature annotations shown in this document.]
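Description:
pIG-835_NY-ESO-1_TCR_FAS/MyD88 is a pUC19-based, high-copy E. coli plasmid catalogued as a CRISPR-type vector. It does not encode a nuclease or guide RNA. Instead it is the source from which homology-directed repair (HDR) templates are generated for non-viral knock-in at the TRAC locus of human T cells. It replicates in bacteria from the ColE1/pUC origin and is selected with ampicillin through the β-lactamase gene and its own promoter. Remnants of the pUC19 lacZα/MCS region, including the lac promoter, lac operator and CAP binding site, flank the Gibson-assembled insert.

The human payload lies on one strand as a series of coding segments. First comes a FAS fragment that runs directly into a MYD88 fragment. This is consistent with a chimeric "switch" receptor pairing part of the FAS death receptor with signalling sequence from the MyD88 adaptor, although the record does not define the domain boundaries. Next is a complete TCR β chain (TRBV6-5, TRBJ2-2, TRBC2). It is followed by a TCR α variable segment (TRAV21) and a partial TRAC segment, and together these encode the NY-ESO-1-specific TCR. No mammalian promoter or polyadenylation signal is annotated, which fits a design in which the integrated cassette relies on endogenous TRAC regulation. The TRAC fragment probably also acts as homology to the target locus. Homology arms and any self-cleaving peptide linkers in the unannotated gaps between coding segments are not labelled, so their identity is not stated in the record.

The construct comes from work on modular pooled screening of synthetic knock-in sequences, aimed at finding designs that program more durable T cell therapies.
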