Features (pLannotate 1.2.2; 18 found; start..end, strand, type, name):
    171..1031    -  CDS            AmpR: β-lactamase; bla; confers resistance to ampicillin, carbenicillin, and related antibiotics
   1032..1136    -  promoter       AmpR promoter: bla
   1231..1266    +  CDS            rop (fragment): Rop protein, which maintains plasmids at low copy number; rop
   1368..1467    +  misc_feature   bom (fragment): basis of mobility region from pBR322
   1477..1630    -  CDS            lacZα (fragment): LacZα fragment of β-galactosidase; lacZ fragment
   2052..2645    +  CDS            FAS (fragment): TNR6_HUMAN - Also known as APT1, FAS1, TNFRSF6. Experimental evidence at protein level: Swiss-Prot protein existence level 1. Receptor for TNFSF6/FASLG. The adapter molecule FADD recruits caspase-8 to the activated receptor. The resulting death-inducing signaling complex (DISC) performs caspase-8 proteolytic activation which initiates the subsequent cascade of caspases (aspartate-specific cysteine proteases) mediating apoptosis. FAS-mediated apoptosis may have a role in the induction of peripheral tolerance, in the antigen- stimulated suicide of mature T-cells, or both. The secreted isoforms 2
   2640..2948    +  CDS            MYD88 (fragment): MYD88_HUMAN - Experimental evidence at protein level: Swiss-Prot protein existence level 1. Adapter protein involved in the Toll-like receptor and IL-1 receptor signaling pathway in the innate immune response (PubMed:15361868, PubMed:18292575, PubMed:33718825). Acts via IRAK1, IRAK2, IRF7 and TRAF6, leading to NF-kappa-B activation, cytokine secretion and the inflammatory response (PubMed:15361868, PubMed:24316379, PubMed:19506249). Increases IL-8 transcription (PubMed:9013863). Involved in IL-18-mediated signaling pathway. Activates IRF1 resulting in its rapid migration into the nucleus to me
   3066..3407    +  CDS            TRBV6-5: TVB65_HUMAN - Experimental evidence at protein level: Swiss-Prot protein existence level 1. V region of the variable domain of T cell receptor (TR) beta chain that participates in the antigen recognition (PubMed:24600447). Alpha-beta T cell receptors are antigen specific receptors which are essential to the immune response and are present on the cell surface of T lymphocytes. Recognize peptide-major histocompatibility (MH) (pMH) complexes that are displayed by antigen presenting cells (APC), a prerequisite for efficient T cell adaptive immunity against pathogens (PubMed:25493333). Binding of a
   3414..3461    +  CDS            TRBJ2-2: TJB22_HUMAN - Protein predicted: Swiss-Prot protein existence level 4. J region of the variable domain of T cell receptor (TR) beta chain that participates in the antigen recognition (PubMed:24600447). Alpha-beta T cell receptors are antigen specific receptors which are essential to the immune response and are present on the cell surface of T lymphocytes. Recognize peptide-major histocompatibility (MH) (pMH) complexes that are displayed by antigen presenting cells (APC), a prerequisite for efficient T cell adaptive immunity against pathogens (PubMed:25493333). Binding of alpha-beta TR to pMH c
   3465..3998    +  CDS            TRBC2: TRBC2_HUMAN - Also known as TCRBC2 From Homo sapiens (Human).
   4080..4415    +  CDS            TRAV21: TVA21_HUMAN - Experimental evidence at protein level: Swiss-Prot protein existence level 1. V region of the variable domain of T cell receptor (TR) alpha chain that participates in the antigen recognition (PubMed:24600447). Alpha-beta T cell receptors are antigen specific receptors which are essential to the immune response and are present on the cell surface of T lymphocytes. Recognize peptide-major histocompatibility (MH) (pMH) complexes that are displayed by antigen presenting cells (APC), a prerequisite for efficient T cell adaptive immunity against pathogens (PubMed:25493333). Binding of
   4482..4751    +  CDS            TRAC (fragment): TRAC_HUMAN - Also known as TCRA. Experimental evidence at protein level: Swiss-Prot protein existence level 1. Constant region of T cell receptor (TR) alpha chain (PubMed:24600447). Alpha-beta T cell receptors are antigen specific receptors which are essential to the immune response and are present on the cell surface of T lymphocytes. Recognize peptide-major histocompatibility (MH) (pMH) complexes that are displayed by antigen presenting cells (APC), a prerequisite for efficient T cell adaptive immunity against pathogens (PubMed:25493333). Binding of alpha-beta TR to pMH complex initiates TR-
   4806..4839    +  misc_feature   MCS (fragment): pUC18/19 multiple cloning site
   4876..4892    -  protein_bind   lac operator: The lac repressor binds to the lac operator to inhibit transcription in E. coli. This inhibition can be relieved by adding lactose or isopropyl-β-D-thiogalactopyranoside (IPTG). lac repressor encoded by lacI
   4900..4930    -  promoter       lac promoter: promoter for the E. coli lac operon
   4945..4966    -  protein_bind   CAP binding site: CAP binding activates transcription in the presence of cAMP. E. coli catabolite activator protein
   4979..5071    -  CDS            lacI (fragment): lac repressor; lacI; The lac repressor binds to the lac operator to inhibit transcription in E. coli. This inhibition can be relieved by adding lactose or isopropyl-β-D-thiogalactopyranoside (IPTG).
   5254..5842    -  rep_origin     ori: high-copy-number ColE1/pMB1/pBR322/pUC origin of replication
>Addgene plasmid #207498 | pIG-835_NY-ESO-1_TCR_FAS/MyD88 | addgene full sequence | sequence record 412317 | Addgene NGS Result
GAAGATCCTTTGATCTTTTCTACGGGGTCTGACGCTCAGTGGAACGAAAACTCACGTTAAGGGATTTTGG
TCATGAGATTATCAAAAAGGATCTTCACCTAGATCCTTTTAAATTAAAAATGAAGTTTTAAATCAATCTA
AAGTATATATGAGTAAACTTGGTCTGACAGTTACCAATGCTTAATCAGTGAGGCACCTATCTCAGCGATC
TGTCTATTTCGTTCATCCATAGTTGCCTGACTCCCCGTCGTGTAGATAACTACGATACGGGAGGGCTTAC
CATCTGGCCCCAGTGCTGCAATGATACCGCGAGACCCACGCTCACCGGCTCCAGATTTATCAGCAATAAA
CCAGCCAGCCGGAAGGGCCGAGCGCAGAAGTGGTCCTGCAACTTTATCCGCCTCCATCCAGTCTATTAAT
TGTTGCCGGGAAGCTAGAGTAAGTAGTTCGCCAGTTAATAGTTTGCGCAACGTTGTTGCCATTGCTACAG
GCATCGTGGTGTCACGCTCGTCGTTTGGTATGGCTTCATTCAGCTCCGGTTCCCAACGATCAAGGCGAGT
TACATGATCCCCCATGTTGTGCAAAAAAGCGGTTAGCTCCTTCGGTCCTCCGATCGTTGTCAGAAGTAAG
TTGGCCGCAGTGTTATCACTCATGGTTATGGCAGCACTGCATAATTCTCTTACTGTCATGCCATCCGTAA
GATGCTTTTCTGTGACTGGTGAGTACTCAACCAAGTCATTCTGAGAATAGTGTATGCGGCGACCGAGTTG
CTCTTGCCCGGCGTCAATACGGGATAATACCGCGCCACATAGCAGAACTTTAAAAGTGCTCATCATTGGA
AAACGTTCTTCGGGGCGAAAACTCTCAAGGATCTTACCGCTGTTGAGATCCAGTTCGATGTAACCCACTC
GTGCACCCAACTGATCTTCAGCATCTTTTACTTTCACCAGCGTTTCTGGGTGAGCAAAAACAGGAAGGCA
AAATGCCGCAAAAAAGGGAATAAGGGCGACACGGAAATGTTGAATACTCATACTCTTCCTTTTTCAATAT
TATTGAAGCATTTATCAGGGTTATTGTCTCATGAGCGGATACATATTTGAATGTATTTAGAAAAATAAAC
AAATAGGGGTTCCGCGCACATTTCCCCGAAAAGTGCCACCTGACGTCTAAGAAACCATTATTATCATGAC
ATTAACCTATAAAAATAGGCGTATCACGAGGCCCTTTCGTCTCGCGCGTTTCGGTGATGACGGTGAAAAC
CTCTGACACATGCAGCTCCCGGAGACGGTCACAGCTTGTCTGTAAGCGGATGCCGGGAGCAGACAAGCCC
GTCAGGGCGCGTCAGCGGGTGTTGGCGGGTGTCGGGGCTGGCTTAACTATGCGGCATCAGAGCAGATTGT
ACTGAGAGTGCACCATATGCGGTGTGAAATACCGCACAGATGCGTAAGGAGAAAATACCGCATCAGGCGC
CATTCACCATTCAGGCTGCGCAACTGTTGGGAAGGGCGATCGGTGCGGGCCTCTTCGCTATTACGCCAGC
TGGCGAAAGGGGGATGTGCTGCAAGGCGATTAAGTTGGGTAACGCCAGGGTTTTCCCAGTCACGACGTTG
TAAAACGACGGCCAGTGAATTCGAGCTCGGTACCCGGGGATTTCAGGTTTCCTTGAGTGGCAGGCCAGGC
CTGGCCGTGAACGTTCACTGAAATCATGGCCTCTTGGCCAAGATTGATAGCTTGTGCCTGTCCCTGAGTC
CCAGTCCATCACGAGCAGCTGGTTTCTAAGATGCTATTTCCCGTATAAAGCATGAGCACGTGCATTCGCA
CGCCCACAGAGCCCCGCCCTTGTCCATCACTGGCATCTGGACTCCAGCCTGGGTTGGGGCAAAGAGGGAA
ATGAGATCATGTCCTAACCCTGATCCTCTTGTCCCACAGATATCCAGAACCCTGACCCTGCCGGATCGGG
TGGGACTAGTGGCGGAGGAGGCAGCGGCGGACAGTGCACCAACTATGCGCTGCTGAAACTGGCGGGCGAT
GTGGAAAGCAACCCGGGCCCGATGCTGGGCATCTGGACCCTCCTACCTCTGGTTCTTACGTCTGTTGCTA
GATTATCGTCCAAAAGTGTTAATGCCCAAGTGACTGACATCAACTCCAAGGGATTGGAATTGAGGAAGAC
TGTTACTACAGTTGAGACTCAGAACTTGGAAGGCCTGCATCATGATGGCCAATTCTGCCATAAGCCCTGT
CCTCCAGGTGAAAGGAAAGCTAGGGACTGCACAGTCAATGGGGATGAACCAGACTGCGTGCCCTGCCAAG
AAGGGAAGGAGTACACAGACAAAGCCCATTTTTCTTCCAAATGCAGAAGATGTAGATTGTGTGATGAAGG
ACATGGCTTAGAAGTGGAAATAAACTGCACCCGGACCCAGAATACCAAGTGCAGATGTAAACCAAACTTT
TTTTGTAACTCTACTGTATGTGAACACTGTGACCCTTGCACCAAATGTGAACATGGAATCATCAAGGAAT
GCACACTCACCAGCAACACCAAGTGCAAAGAGGAAGGATCCAGATCTAACTTGGGGTGGCTTTGTCTTCT
TCTTTTGCCAATTCCACTAATTGTTTGGGTGAAGAGAAAGGAAGTACAGAAAACACAGGTGGCGGCCGAC
TGGACCGCGCTGGCGGAGGAGATGGACTTTGAGTACTTGGAGATCCGGCAACTGGAGACACAAGCGGACC
CCACTGGCAGGCTGCTGGACGCCTGGCAGGGACGCCCTGGCGCCTCTGTAGGCCGACTGCTCGAGCTGCT
TACCAAGCTGGGCCGCGACGACGTGCTGCTGGAGCTGGGACCCAGCATTGAGGAGGATTGCCAAAAGTAT
ATCTTGAAGCAGCAGCAGGAGGAGGCTGAGAAGCCTTTACAGGTGGCCGCTGTAGACAGCAGTGTCCCAC
GGACAGCAAGGGCTAAGAGAGGTTCAGGATCTGGTGGAGGCTCTGGCGGAGGAACCGGTGCTGGAAGTGG
TGAGGGCAGGGGATCTCTCCTTACTTGTGGCGACGTGGAGGAGAACCCCGGCCCCATGAGCATCGGCCTC
CTGTGCTGTGCAGCCTTGTCTCTCCTGTGGGCAGGTCCAGTGAATGCTGGTGTCACTCAGACCCCAAAAT
TCCAGGTCCTGAAGACAGGACAGAGCATGACACTGCAGTGTGCCCAGGATATGAACCATGAATACATGTC
CTGGTATCGACAAGACCCAGGCATGGGGCTGAGGCTGATTCATTACTCAGTTGGTGCTGGTATCACTGAC
CAAGGAGAAGTCCCCAATGGCTACAATGTCTCCAGATCAACCACAGAGGATTTCCCGCTCAGGCTGCTGT
CGGCTGCTCCCTCCCAGACATCTGTGTACTTCTGTGCCAGCAGTTACGTCGGGAACACCGGGGAGCTGTT
TTTTGGAGAAGGCTCTAGGCTGACCGTACTGGAGGACCTGAAAAACGTGTTCCCACCCGAGGTCGCTGTG
TTTGAGCCATCAGAAGCAGAGATCTCCCACACCCAAAAGGCCACACTGGTATGCCTGGCCACAGGCTTCT
ACCCCGACCACGTGGAGCTGAGCTGGTGGGTGAATGGGAAGGAGGTGCACAGTGGGGTCAGCACAGACCC
GCAGCCCCTCAAGGAGCAGCCCGCCCTCAATGACTCCAGATACTGCCTGAGCAGCCGCCTGAGGGTCTCG
GCCACCTTCTGGCAGAACCCCCGCAACCACTTCCGCTGTCAAGTCCAGTTCTACGGGCTCTCGGAGAATG
ACGAGTGGACCCAGGATAGGGCCAAACCCGTCACCCAGATCGTCAGCGCCGAGGCCTGGGGTAGAGCAGA
CTGTGGCTTCACCTCCGAGTCTTACCAGCAAGGGGTCCTGTCTGCCACCATCCTCTATGAGATCTTGCTA
GGGAAGGCCACCTTGTATGCCGTGCTGGTCAGTGCCCTCGTGCTGATGGCTATGGTCAAGAGAAAGGATT
CCAGAGGCCGGGCCAAGCGGTCCGGATCCGGAGCCACCAACTTCAGCCTGCTGAAGCAGGCCGGCGACGT
GGAGGAGAACCCCGGCCCCATGGAGACCCTCTTGGGCCTGCTTATCCTTTGGCTGCAGCTGCAATGGGTG
AGCAGCAAACAGGAGGTGACGCAGATTCCTGCAGCTCTGAGTGTCCCAGAAGGAGAAAACTTGGTTCTCA
ACTGCAGTTTCACTGATAGCGCTATTTACAACCTCCAGTGGTTTAGGCAGGACCCTGGGAAAGGTCTCAC
ATCTCTGTTGCTTATTCAGTCAAGTCAGAGAGAGCAAACAAGTGGAAGACTTAATGCCTCGCTGGATAAA
TCATCAGGACGTAGTACTTTATACATTGCAGCTTCTCAGCCTGGTGACTCAGCCACCTACCTCTGTGCTG
TGAGGCCCCTGTACGGAGGAAGCTACATACCTACATTTGGAAGAGGAACCAGCCTTATTGTTCATCCGTA
TATCCAGAACCCTGACCCTGCGGTGTACCAGCTGAGAGACTCTAAATCCAGTGACAAGTCTGTCTGCCTA
TTCACCGATTTTGATTCTCAAACAAATGTGTCACAAAGTAAGGATTCTGATGTGTATATCACAGACAAAA
CTGTGCTAGACATGAGGTCTATGGACTTCAAGAGCAACAGTGCTGTGGCCTGGAGCAACAAATCTGACTT
TGCATGTGCAAACGCCTTCAACAACAGCATTATTCCAGAAGACACCTTCTTCCCCAGCCCAGGTAAGGGC
AGCTTTGGTGCCTTCGCAGGCTGTTTCCTTGCTTCAGGAATGGCCATCCTCTAGAGTCGACCTGCAGGCA
TGCAAGCTTGGCGTAATCATGGTCATAGCTGTTTCCTGTGTGAAATTGTTATCCGCTCACAATTCCACAC
AACATACGAGCCGGAAGCATAAAGTGTAAAGCCTGGGGTGCCTAATGAGTGAGCTAACTCACATTAATTG
CGTTGCGCTCACTGCCCGCTTTCCAGTCGGGAAACCTGTCGTGCCAGCTGCATTAATGAATCGGCCAACG
CGCGGGGAGAGGCGGTTTGCGTATTGGGCGCTCTTCCGCTTCCTCGCTCACTGACTCGCTGCGCTCGGTC
GTTCGGCTGCGGCGAGCGGTATCAGCTCACTCAAAGGCGGTAATACGGTTATCCACAGAATCAGGGGATA
ACGCAGGAAAGAACATGTGAGCAAAAGGCCAGCAAAAGGCCAGGAACCGTAAAAAGGCCGCGTTGCTGGC
GTTTTTCCATAGGCTCCGCCCCCCTGACGAGCATCACAAAAATCGACGCTCAAGTCAGAGGTGGCGAAAC
CCGACAGGACTATAAAGATACCAGGCGTTTCCCCCTGGAAGCTCCCTCGTGCGCTCTCCTGTTCCGACCC
TGCCGCTTACCGGATACCTGTCCGCCTTTCTCCCTTCGGGAAGCGTGGCGCTTTCTCATAGCTCACGCTG
TAGGTATCTCAGTTCGGTGTAGGTCGTTCGCTCCAAGCTGGGCTGTGTGCACGAACCCCCCGTTCAGCCC
GACCGCTGCGCCTTATCCGGTAACTATCGTCTTGAGTCCAACCCGGTAAGACACGACTTATCGCCACTGG
CAGCAGCCACTGGTAACAGGATTAGCAGAGCGAGGTATGTAGGCGGTGCTACAGAGTTCTTGAAGTGGTG
GCCTAACTACGGCTACACTAGAAGAACAGTATTTGGTATCTGCGCTCTGCTGAAGCCAGTTACCTTCGGA
AAAAGAGTTGGTAGCTCTTGATCCGGCAAACAAACCACCGCTGGTAGCGGTGGTTTTTTTGTTTGCAAGC
AGCAGATTACGCGCAGAAAAAAAGGATCTCAA
